Addgene plasmid #200248: Tol2_B-act_dCas9-Vp64-T2A-Citrine
Purpose: Zebrafish transgenics; Plasmid encodes dCas9-Vp64 and could be stably integrated in the zebrafish genome using Tol2 transgenesis
Depositing lab: Tatjana Sauka-Spengler. Depositing organization: University of Oxford. Publication: Specific Modulation of CRISPR Transcriptional Activators through RNA-Sensing Guide RNAs in Mammalian Cells and Zebrafish Embryos. Pelea O, Mayes S, Ferry QRV, Fulga TA, Sauka-Spengler T. bioRxiv 2023.05.08.539738 10.1101/2023.05.08.539738.
Backbone
  Vector backbone: pMTB2_NLS_Cas9_NLS_2a_Citrine
  Vector type: zebrafish expression
Growth in bacteria
  Bacterial resistance: Ampicillin, 100 μg/mL
  Growth temperature: 37°C
  Growth strain: DH5alpha
  Copy number: High Copy
Gene/Insert
  Gene/Insert name: dCas9-Vp64-T2A-Citrine
  Species: other
  Cloning method: Gibson Cloning
Terms and licenses: Academic/Nonprofit Terms; Industry Terms: Not Available to Industry
Depositor comments: Please visit https://www.biorxiv.org/content/10.1101/2023.05.08.539738v1 for bioRxiv preprint.
How to cite: Tol2_B-act_dCas9-Vp64-T2A-Citrine was a gift from Tatjana Sauka-Spengler (Addgene plasmid # 200248 ; http://n2t.net/addgene:200248 ; RRID:Addgene_200248)
