[The description below was written by a language model from this plasmid's Addgene catalogue record and pLannotate feature annotations shown in this document.]
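Description:
Tol2_B-act_dCas9-Vp64-T2A-Citrine is an 11.5 kb zebrafish expression plasmid built by Gibson cloning on the pMTB2_NLS_Cas9_NLS_2a_Citrine backbone and intended for stable germline transgenesis through Tol2 transposition. It is propagated in E. coli as a high-copy plasmid carrying a ColE1/pUC-type origin and an ampicillin resistance gene (β-lactamase with its own promoter). It also carries pBluescript-derived remnants: an f1 origin, lacZα and lacI fragments, lac promoter/operator elements, part of the multiple cloning site, and T3, T7 and SP6 phage promoters.

The payload is a single open reading frame encoding a catalytically dead Streptococcus pyogenes Cas9 (annotated as the Cas9m4 variant with D10A, D839A, H840A and N863A substitutions). According to the insert name, this is fused to the VP64 transcriptional activation domain. A T2A ribosome-skipping peptide and a yellow fluorescent protein follow; the annotation software calls the latter EYFP, while the depositor names it Citrine, a close YFP derivative. The T2A site lets the activator and the fluorescent reporter be produced as separate polypeptides from one transcript, so fluorescence marks cells expressing dCas9-VP64. An SV40 polyadenylation signal lies downstream of the cassette.

The automated feature table does not annotate VP64, presumably located in the gap between dCas9 and T2A. It also does not annotate the Tol2 arms or the promoter. The construct name suggests a β-actin promoter, which would plausibly occupy the roughly 3 kb unannotated stretch upstream of the coding sequence, but the record does not confirm this. The plasmid is used to generate zebrafish lines expressing a CRISPR transcriptional activator, which guide RNAs can direct to target genes.
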