Features (pLannotate 1.2.2; 17 found; start..end, strand, type, name):
     44..4147    +  CDS            Cas9m4: catalytically dead mutant of the Cas9 endonuclease from the Streptococcus pyogenes Type II CRISPR/Cas system RNA-guided DNA-binding protein that lacks endonuclease activity due to the mutations D10A, D839A, H840A, and N863A (Mali et al., 2013)
   4382..4431    +  CDS            T2A (fragment): 2A peptide from Thosea asigna virus capsid protein Eukaryotic ribosomes fail to insert a peptide bond between the Gly and Pro residues, yielding separate polypeptides.
   4442..5158    +  CDS            EYFP: enhanced YFP mammalian codon-optimized
   5189..5207    -  promoter       T7 promoter: promoter for bacteriophage T7 RNA polymerase
   5214..5348    -  polyA_signal   SV40 poly(A) signal: SV40 polyadenylation signal
   5646..5801    +  CDS            lacZα (fragment): LacZα fragment of β-galactosidase; lacZ fragment
   5806..6260    +  rep_origin     f1 ori (sequence partly withheld): f1 bacteriophage origin of replication; arrow indicates direction of (+) strand synthesis
   6286..6390    +  promoter       AmpR promoter: bla
   6391..7251    +  CDS            AmpR: β-lactamase; bla; confers resistance to ampicillin, carbenicillin, and related antibiotics
   7422..8010    +  rep_origin     ori: high-copy-number ColE1/pMB1/pBR322/pUC origin of replication
   8193..8285    +  CDS            lacI (fragment): lac repressor; lacI; The lac repressor binds to the lac operator to inhibit transcription in E. coli. This inhibition can be relieved by adding lactose or isopropyl-β-D-thiogalactopyranoside (IPTG).
   8298..8319    +  protein_bind   CAP binding site: CAP binding activates transcription in the presence of cAMP. E. coli catabolite activator protein
   8334..8364    +  promoter       lac promoter: promoter for the E. coli lac operon
   8368..8390    +  protein_bind   lac operator (fragment): The lac repressor binds to the lac operator to inhibit transcription in E. coli. This inhibition can be relieved by adding lactose or isopropyl-β-D-thiogalactopyranoside (IPTG). lac repressor encoded by lacI
   8433..8451    +  promoter       T3 promoter: promoter for bacteriophage T3 RNA polymerase
   8464..8504    +  misc_feature   MCS (fragment): pBluescript multiple cloning site
  11452..11470   +  promoter       SP6 promoter: promoter for bacteriophage SP6 RNA polymerase
>Addgene plasmid #200248 | Tol2_B-act_dCas9-Vp64-T2A-Citrine | addgene full sequence | sequence record 401188 | Addgene NGS Result
ATCCGCCACCATGCCCAAGAAGAAGAGGAAGGTGGGAAGGGGGATGGACAAGAAGTACTCCATTGGGCTC
GCTATCGGCACAAACAGCGTCGGCTGGGCCGTCATTACGGACGAGTACAAGGTGCCGAGCAAAAAATTCA
AAGTTCTGGGCAATACCGATCGCCACAGCATAAAGAAGAACCTCATTGGCGCCCTCCTGTTCGACTCCGG
GGAGACGGCCGAAGCCACGCGGCTCAAAAGAACAGCACGGCGCAGATATACCCGCAGAAAGAATCGGATC
TGCTACCTGCAGGAGATCTTTAGTAATGAGATGGCTAAGGTGGATGACTCTTTCTTCCATAGGCTGGAGG
AGTCCTTTTTGGTGGAGGAGGATAAAAAGCACGAGCGCCACCCAATCTTTGGCAATATCGTGGACGAGGT
GGCGTACCATGAAAAGTACCCAACCATATATCATCTGAGGAAGAAGCTTGTAGACAGTACTGATAAGGCT
GACTTGCGGTTGATCTATCTCGCGCTGGCGCATATGATCAAATTTCGGGGACACTTCCTCATCGAGGGGG
ACCTGAACCCAGACAACAGCGATGTCGACAAACTCTTTATCCAACTGGTTCAGACTTACAATCAGCTTTT
CGAAGAGAACCCGATCAATGCATCCGGAGTTGACGCCAAAGCAATCCTGAGCGCTAGGCTGTCCAAATCC
CGGCGGCTCGAAAACCTCATCGCACAGCTCCCTGGGGAGAAGAAGAACGGCCTGTTTGGTAATCTTATCG
CCCTGTCACTCGGGCTGACCCCCAACTTTAAATCTAACTTCGACCTGGCCGAAGATGCCAAGCTTCAACT
GAGCAAAGACACCTACGATGATGATCTCGACAATCTGCTGGCCCAGATCGGCGACCAGTACGCAGACCTT
TTTTTGGCGGCAAAGAACCTGTCAGACGCCATTCTGCTGAGTGATATTCTGCGAGTGAACACGGAGATCA
CCAAAGCTCCGCTGAGCGCTAGTATGATCAAGCGCTATGATGAGCACCACCAAGACTTGACTTTGCTGAA
GGCCCTTGTCAGACAGCAACTGCCTGAGAAGTACAAGGAAATTTTCTTCGATCAGTCTAAAAATGGCTAC
GCCGGATACATTGACGGCGGAGCAAGCCAGGAGGAATTTTACAAATTTATTAAGCCCATCTTGGAAAAAA
TGGACGGCACCGAGGAGCTGCTGGTAAAGCTTAACAGAGAAGATCTGTTGCGCAAACAGCGCACTTTCGA
CAATGGAAGCATCCCCCACCAGATTCACCTGGGCGAACTGCACGCTATCCTCAGGCGGCAAGAGGATTTC
TACCCCTTTTTGAAAGATAACAGGGAAAAGATTGAGAAAATCCTCACATTTCGGATACCCTACTATGTAG
GCCCCCTCGCCCGGGGAAATTCCAGATTCGCGTGGATGACTCGCAAATCAGAAGAGACCATCACTCCCTG
GAACTTCGAGGAAGTCGTGGATAAGGGGGCCTCTGCCCAGTCCTTCATCGAAAGGATGACTAACTTTGAT
AAAAATCTGCCTAACGAAAAGGTGCTTCCTAAACACTCTCTGCTGTACGAGTACTTCACAGTTTATAACG
AGCTCACCAAGGTCAAATACGTCACAGAAGGGATGAGAAAGCCAGCATTCCTGTCTGGAGAGCAGAAGAA
AGCTATCGTGGACCTCCTCTTCAAGACGAACCGGAAAGTTACCGTGAAACAGCTCAAAGAGGACTATTTC
AAAAAGATTGAATGTTTCGACTCTGTTGAAATCAGCGGAGTGGAGGATCGCTTCAACGCATCCCTGGGAA
CGTATCACGATCTCCTGAAAATCATTAAAGACAAGGACTTCCTGGACAATGAGGAGAACGAGGACATTCT
TGAGGACATTGTCCTCACCCTTACGTTGTTTGAAGATAGGGAGATGATTGAAGAACGCTTGAAAACTTAC
GCTCATCTCTTCGACGACAAAGTCATGAAACAGCTCAAGAGGCGCCGATATACAGGATGGGGGCGGCTGT
CAAGAAAACTGATCAATGGGATCCGAGACAAGCAGAGTGGAAAGACAATCCTGGATTTTCTTAAGTCCGA
TGGATTTGCCAACCGGAACTTCATGCAGTTGATCCATGATGACTCTCTCACCTTTAAGGAGGACATCCAG
AAAGCACAAGTTTCTGGCCAGGGGGACAGTCTCCACGAGCACATCGCTAATCTTGCAGGTAGCCCAGCTA
TCAAAAAGGGAATACTGCAGACCGTTAAGGTCGTGGATGAACTCGTCAAAGTAATGGGAAGGCATAAGCC
CGAGAATATCGTTATCGAGATGGCCCGAGAGAACCAAACTACCCAGAAGGGACAGAAGAACAGTAGGGAA
AGGATGAAGAGGATTGAAGAGGGTATAAAAGAACTGGGGTCCCAAATCCTTAAGGAACACCCAGTTGAAA
ACACCCAGCTTCAGAATGAGAAGCTCTACCTGTACTACCTGCAGAACGGCAGGGACATGTACGTGGATCA
GGAACTGGACATCAATCGGCTCTCCGACTACGACGTGGCTGCTATCGTGCCCCAGTCTTTTCTCAAAGAT
GATTCTATTGATAATAAAGTGTTGACAAGATCCGATAAAGCTAGAGGGAAGAGTGATAACGTCCCCTCAG
AAGAAGTTGTCAAGAAAATGAAAAATTATTGGCGGCAGCTGCTGAACGCCAAACTGATCACACAACGGAA
GTTCGATAATCTGACTAAGGCTGAACGAGGTGGCCTGTCTGAGTTGGATAAAGCCGGCTTCATCAAAAGG
CAGCTTGTTGAGACACGCCAGATCACCAAGCACGTGGCCCAAATTCTCGATTCACGCATGAACACCAAGT
ACGATGAAAATGACAAACTGATTCGAGAGGTGAAAGTTATTACTCTGAAGTCTAAGCTGGTCTCAGATTT
CAGAAAGGACTTTCAGTTTTATAAGGTGAGAGAGATCAACAATTACCACCATGCGCATGATGCCTACCTG
AATGCAGTGGTAGGCACTGCACTTATCAAAAAATATCCCAAGCTTGAATCTGAATTTGTTTACGGAGACT
ATAAAGTGTACGATGTTAGGAAAATGATCGCAAAGTCTGAGCAGGAAATAGGCAAGGCCACCGCTAAGTA
CTTCTTTTACAGCAATATTATGAATTTTTTCAAGACCGAGATTACACTGGCCAATGGAGAGATTCGGAAG
CGACCACTTATCGAAACAAACGGAGAAACAGGAGAAATCGTGTGGGACAAGGGTAGGGATTTCGCGACAG
TCCGGAAGGTCCTGTCCATGCCGCAGGTGAACATCGTTAAAAAGACCGAAGTACAGACCGGAGGCTTCTC
CAAGGAAAGTATCCTCCCGAAAAGGAACAGCGACAAGCTGATCGCACGCAAAAAAGATTGGGACCCCAAG
AAATACGGCGGATTCGATTCTCCTACAGTCGCTTACAGTGTACTGGTTGTGGCCAAAGTGGAGAAAGGGA
AGTCTAAAAAACTCAAAAGCGTCAAGGAACTGCTGGGCATCACAATCATGGAGCGATCAAGCTTCGAAAA
AAACCCCATCGACTTTCTCGAGGCGAAAGGATATAAAGAGGTCAAAAAAGACCTCATCATTAAGCTTCCC
AAGTACTCTCTCTTTGAGCTTGAAAACGGCCGGAAACGAATGCTCGCTAGTGCGGGCGAGCTGCAGAAAG
GTAACGAGCTGGCACTGCCCTCTAAATACGTTAATTTCTTGTATCTGGCCAGCCACTATGAAAAGCTCAA
AGGGTCTCCCGAAGATAATGAGCAGAAGCAGCTGTTCGTGGAACAACACAAACACTACCTTGATGAGATC
ATCGAGCAAATAAGCGAATTCTCCAAAAGAGTGATCCTCGCCGACGCTAACCTCGATAAGGTGCTTTCTG
CTTACAATAAGCACAGGGATAAGCCCATCAGGGAGCAGGCAGAAAACATTATCCACTTGTTTACTCTGAC
CAACTTGGGCGCGCCTGCAGCCTTCAAGTACTTCGACACCACCATAGACAGAAAGCGGTACACCTCTACA
AAGGAGGTCCTGGACGCCACACTGATTCATCAGTCAATTACGGGGCTCTATGAAACAAGAATCGACCTCT
CTCAGCTCGGTGGAGACAGCAGGGCTGACCCCAAGAAGAAGAGGAAGGTGGAGGCCAGCGGTTCCGGACG
GGCTGACGCATTGGACGATTTTGATCTGGATATGCTGGGAAGTGACGCCCTCGATGATTTTGACCTTGAC
ATGCTTGGTTCGGATGCCCTTGATGACTTTGACCTCGACATGCTCGGCAGTGACGCCCTTGATGATTTCG
ACCTGGACATGCTGATTAACTCTAGAGATATCGGATCAGGAGAGGGCAGGGGAAGTCTTCTAACATGCGG
GGACGTGGAGGAAAATCCCGGGCCCAGATCTGTGAGCAAGGGCGAGGAGCTGTTCACCGGGGTGGTGCCC
ATCCTGGTCGAGCTGGACGGCGACGTAAACGGCCACAAGTTCAGCGTGTCCGGCGAGGGCGAGGGCGATG
CCACCTACGGCAAGCTGACCCTGAAGTTCATCTGCACCACCGGCAAGCTGCCCGTGCCCTGGCCCACCCT
CGTGACCACCTTCGGCTACGGCCTGATGTGCTTCGCCCGCTACCCCGACCACATGAAGCAGCACGACTTC
TTCAAGTCCGCCATGCCCGAAGGCTACGTCCAGGAGCGCACCATCTTCTTCAAAGACGACGGCAACTACA
AGACCCGCGCCGAGGTGAAGTTCGAGGGCGACACCCTGGTGAACCGCATCGAGCTGAAGGGCATCGACTT
CAAGGAGGACGGCAACATCCTGGGGCACAAGCTGGAGTACAACTACAACAGCCACAACGTCTATATCATG
GCCGACAAGCAGAAGAACGGCATCAAGGTGAACTTCAAGATCCGCCACAACATCGAGGACGGCAGCGTGC
AGCTCGCCGACCACTACCAGCAGAACACCCCCATCGGCGACGGCCCCGTGCTGCTGCCCGACAACCACTA
CCTGAGCTACCAGTCCGCCCTGAGCAAAGACCCCAACGAGAAGCGCGATCACATGGTCCTGCTGGAGTTC
GTGACCGCCGCCGGGATCACTCTCGGCATGGACGAGCTGTACAAGTAAAGCGGCCGCGACTCTAGAGTAT
CCGGACTCCCTATAGTGAGTCGTATTAACCGGTGATCCAGACATGATAAGATACATTGATGAGTTTGGAC
AAACCACAACTAGAATGCAGTGAAAAAAATGCTTTATTTGTGAAATTTGTGATGCTATTGCTTTATTTGT
AACCATTATAAGCTGCAATAAACAAGTTAACAACAACAATTGCATTCATTTTATGTTTCAGGTTCAGGGG
GAGGTGTGGGAGGTTTTTTGATATCCCGGGTTTAAACGCATGCAGATCTAATACTCAAGTACAATTTTAA
TGGAGTACTTTTTTACTTTTACTCAAGTAAGATTCTAGCCAGATACTTTTACTTTTAATTGAGTAAAATT
TTCCCTAAGTACTTGTACTTTCACTTGAGTAAAATTTTTGAGTACTTTTTACACCTCTGTCAAGAACCAT
ATGCCGGTACCCAATTCGCCCTATAGGACGTCGTATTACGCGCGCTCACTGGCCGTCGTTTTACAACGTC
GTGACTGGGAAAACCCTGGCGTTACCCAACTTAATCGCCTTGCAGCACATCCCCCTTTCGCCAGCTGGCG
TAATAGCGAAGAGGCCCGCACCGATCGCCCTTCCCAACAGTTGCGCAGCCTGAATGGCGAATGGG
[59 nt withheld, positions 5806-5864]
ACCACACCCGCC
[52 nt withheld, positions 5877-5928]
C
[91 nt withheld, positions 5930-6020]
A
[49 nt withheld, positions 6022-6070]
CCTTTGACGTTGGAGTCCACGTTCTTT
[37 nt withheld, positions 6098-6134]
ACCCTATCTCGGTCTATTCTTTTGATTTATAAGGGATTTTGCCGATTTCGGCCTATTGGTTAAAAAATGA
GCTGATTTAACAAAAATTTAACGCGAATTTTAACAAAATATTAACGCTTACAATTTAGGTGGCACTTTTC
GGGGAAATGTGCGCGGAACCCCTATTTGTTTATTTTTCTAAATACATTCAAATATGTATCCGCTCATGAG
ACAATAACCCTGATAAATGCTTCAATAATATTGAAAAAGGAAGAGTATGAGTATTCAACATTTCCGTGTC
GCCCTTATTCCCTTTTTTGCGGCATTTTGCCTTCCTGTTTTTGCTCACCCAGAAACGCTGGTGAAAGTAA
AAGATGCTGAAGATCAGTTGGGTGCACGAGTGGGTTACATCGAACTGGATCTCAACAGCGGTAAGATCCT
TGAGAGTTTTCGCCCCGAAGAACGTTTTCCAATGATGAGCACTTTTAAAGTTCTGCTATGTGGCGCGGTA
TTATCCCGTATTGACGCCGGGCAAGAGCAACTCGGTCGCCGCATACACTATTCTCAGAATGACTTGGTTG
AGTACTCACCAGTCACAGAAAAGCATCTTACGGATGGCATGACAGTAAGAGAATTATGCAGTGCTGCCAT
AACCATGAGTGATAACACTGCGGCCAACTTACTTCTGACAACGATCGGAGGACCGAAGGAGCTAACCGCT
TTTTTGCACAACATGGGGGATCATGTAACTCGCCTTGATCGTTGGGAACCGGAGCTGAATGAAGCCATAC
CAAACGACGAGCGTGACACCACGATGCCTGTAGCAATGGCAACAACGTTGCGCAAACTATTAACTGGCGA
ACTACTTACTCTAGCTTCCCGGCAACAATTAATAGACTGGATGGAGGCGGATAAAGTTGCAGGACCACTT
CTGCGCTCGGCCCTTCCGGCTGGCTGGTTTATTGCTGATAAATCTGGAGCCGGTGAGCGTGGGTCTCGCG
GTATCATTGCAGCACTGGGGCCAGATGGTAAGCCCTCCCGTATCGTAGTTATCTACACGACGGGGAGTCA
GGCAACTATGGATGAACGAAATAGACAGATCGCTGAGATAGGTGCCTCACTGATTAAGCATTGGTAACTG
TCAGACCAAGTTTACTCATATATACTTTAGATTGATTTAAAACTTCATTTTTAATTTAAAAGGATCTAGG
TGAAGATCCTTTTTGATAATCTCATGACCAAAATCCCTTAACGTGAGTTTTCGTTCCACTGAGCGTCAGA
CCCCGTAGAAAAGATCAAAGGATCTTCTTGAGATCCTTTTTTTCTGCGCGTAATCTGCTGCTTGCAAACA
AAAAAACCACCGCTACCAGCGGTGGTTTGTTTGCCGGATCAAGAGCTACCAACTCTTTTTCCGAAGGTAA
CTGGCTTCAGCAGAGCGCAGATACCAAATACTGTTCTTCTAGTGTAGCCGTAGTTAGGCCACCACTTCAA
GAACTCTGTAGCACCGCCTACATACCTCGCTCTGCTAATCCTGTTACCAGTGGCTGCTGCCAGTGGCGAT
AAGTCGTGTCTTACCGGGTTGGACTCAAGACGATAGTTACCGGATAAGGCGCAGCGGTCGGGCTGAACGG
GGGGTTCGTGCACACAGCCCAGCTTGGAGCGAACGACCTACACCGAACTGAGATACCTACAGCGTGAGCT
ATGAGAAAGCGCCACGCTTCCCGAAGGGAGAAAGGCGGACAGGTATCCGGTAAGCGGCAGGGTCGGAACA
GGAGAGCGCACGAGGGAGCTTCCAGGGGGAAACGCCTGGTATCTTTATAGTCCTGTCGGGTTTCGCCACC
TCTGACTTGAGCGTCGATTTTTGTGATGCTCGTCAGGGGGGCGGAGCCTATGGAAAAACGCCAGCAACGC
GGCCTTTTTACGGTTCCTGGCCTTTTGCTGGCCTTTTGCTCACATGTTCTTTCCTGCGTTATCCCCTGAT
TCTGTGGATAACCGTATTACCGCCTTTGAGTGAGCTGATACCGCTCGCCGCAGCCGAACGACCGAGCGCA
GCGAGTCAGTGAGCGAGGAAGCGGAAGAGCGCCCAATACGCAAACCGCCTCTCCCCGCGCGTTGGCCGAT
TCATTAATGCAGCTGGCACGACAGGTTTCCCGACTGGAAAGCGGGCAGTGAGCGCAACGCAATTAATGTG
AGTTAGCTCACTCATTAGGCACCCCAGGCTTTACACTTTATGCTTCCGGCTCGTATGTTGTGTGGAATTG
TGAGCGGATAACAATTTCACACAGGAAACAGCTATGACCATGATTACGCCAAGCGCGCAATTAACCCTCA
CTAAAGGGAACAAAAGCTGGAGCTCCACCGCGGTGGCGGCCGCTCTAGAACTAGTGGATCTGCTGGGCTT
GCTGAAGGTAGGGGGTCAAGAACCAGAGGTGTAAAGTACTTGAGTAATTTTACTTGATTACTGTACTTAA
GTATTATTTTTGGGGATTTTTACTTTACTTGAGTACAATTAAAAATCAATACTTTTACTTTTACTTAATT
ACATTTTTTTAGAAAAAAAAGTACTTTTTACTCCTTACAATTTTATTTACAGTCAAAAAGTACTTATTTT
TTGGAGATCACTTGGGCCCGGCTCGAGGGCCTAGTCATTACCTATACTCAACGTTTACTCTGAGAAACTT
CCATATTTTAGAGGTAAAATGCTCAGAATTGTAAAAAGTCTTGTCAAAATACTTGGAATTTGCCAAAAAC
AAAATAAAAGTCACATCACCTCATTGTCCTTGGTATCAGCAAGCACTTTTAACACAATCAGCTGTTTTTG
TTTATAACTCCCACTGAAGGCCATGTGCATTACTCCCAAGTTACACAGTAAAAAGTCACATGTAGTTTAT
CATGATCACTGCTGCTCAAGCACAGCTTTATCTGTTATTCAGTGTGGCAATATCTGAAATGTGTGCAAAA
TATTATTTATTGTAGCTGATCACCAACACTTTCAGTGTTTTTTTTTTTCTACTTTTAATGAGAATTATGT
TCTTAGGATTTATCCTTATAAACCTCTTTAAAAAGAAATGTTATGTCTGCATAGACACGACATGAAATTA
TGAACAGAAAATTTAACTATTTAAGATCAAGACTTGACATATAACATTTCTAATGAACATTAAACCTGAG
GTAGGCCCACTTGCAAAAATGTAACTGCTATCACTCACTTTATACATCATTGTGTAACTTGTACACACAA
AAATAGTGAAGCAATGTGGCATGGAATGCAGGTCCCATTCATTCAAAGTTATTAAAGCACTTTCTTAAAG
TGCATTACTACTGAGCTAAGACCAGCTAGTTGCTCATACAACATACTACAAGTAGTGTCATCCTAATTTG
GATAAAAAAAATGTCCATTTTATACATGGAAAAGTACTCATTAGATCCCCCATTGTTTGTATTACGGTAT
TTCGTGAACACAAGAGGTAAATGACCTACAGAGCTGCTGTTGTGTTAGATTGAAAACACAACACAGGATC
ATGGAGGCATCCATCATTATGACGCATTCTGCCACTTGTAACTCTGCACAGACTTTTTGAAAAGTTTAAT
TGAGTCTTGGCGTTGTCGCAGAAAAATACGAAAAATTCTGTGTTAAAATTTGCAAATAAAAATTCCAGTT
TTATAGGAAATCGCCATGGCCTTGTTCTTTAACCAGTTAAGCTTCCCCTTCTTTCACTCTCAAGTTGCAA
GAAGCAAGTGTAGCAATGTGCACGCGACAGCCGGGTGTGTGACGCTGGACCAATCAGAGCACAGAGCTCC
GAAAGTTTACCTTTTATGGCTAGAGCCGGGTATGTGCCGTCATATAAAAGAGCGCGCCCAGCTTTTCAGC
CTCACTTTGAGCTCCTCCACACGCAGCTAGTGCGGAATATCATCTGCTTGTAACCCATTCTCTTAAGTCG
ACAACCCCCCAAACCCAAGGTGAGTTGGTTTTACAGTTTTTAAGCGTTTAATTATAGTTTCTATCTATTA
ATGTTAAGTAAAATGTGTAAATGGATAAATATGATTTGATGAAGTCTTTAGACAGTTCATAACGGTCTCT
TTGTAGTTATCTACTAGGTTTGATTTATAAGTGGTGGTTCTTTTGATAATCTATGTTATATTTAATAAAT
ATTGGCTGTATCTTAACTTTTTTGTAGCGTTAGTGGATGTGGCAGGTGAGAATGTCGGTAATTTAACGTG
ACCAGTCGTAGGCACGACATTGAACATTGAATAGGCCGGTGTGAAATGGGTGTTAAGTCTTAATATAAAG
TTGTGTTCTGGCTAATCTCTCTTTAACAGCCATAAATGTGATTTTTAACTACAGTTTTGAGGGTGCTGGT
GAGCATGTTGCACACTTGATGGATAGCCGGCATGGGAAGTTCTTTGTGCAGGCAGTGCTGCAGCAGGGTG
TGACCTACTTTAGCTAGCCGGCTAACCAGCTCTCATCTGATGTAACGTAAACCCCATCAATCTAACATCG
GCTCATTCGTGCTTTATAAGATCGAAGATCTTGTTATTAGTAACGGGTATTGGCATTTAGTTTTAACTTG
GTTAATTTTCTTTTTGTTATGTGTTCTATTTAAATGTAGCCTGCAGCCCCCTCTGTCTTTAATGAAGCTG
AAGATTAACGTTAACGTTAGTGAAGTGTTGTATCCGCTATGAAAGATTTGAATTTTAGAGGTGTGGTCCA
CTTTAATAACGGCTGCGGAGTTCTCTGGCTGCACTTCAGCCGCTGTGACTGTCGAAGCAGAGCCCATCAG
TTTTTCAGGATCTCGGTGATTTTTGAGGCTAGACTATGAACTGAACCGACTGAGAGTGACCGTCCAGAAA
TGCTTTAGTGTGAAGTCTCCGCTCACGAGGAGTCCGTGGACTGACTGCAGATCTGTGACGCAGTAACACC
CGGCGGCAGACACCCGTTGAAATGCGGTTGTGTAATTGATCGCAGGCGAGGGTGGAAGAGGATGTGAAAC
TTCATTTGTGTAAAATTTAGGGAGTGGTCCTGGTGTGATGAATGTCGAAATCTGTTCCTTTTTACTGAGC
CCTACGACTCTGGCTGAGTGCCACACCGCCGGCAGCCGCAAAGCGGCTCAAACCATTGCCTTTTATGGTA
ATAATGAGAGAATGCAGAGGGACTTCCTTTGTCTGGCATATCTGAGGCGCGCGCTGTCACTAGCGCCCAC
CAGCGGTCAGACTGTAGAATGCAGAGCAAAACAGGAAGTTGACTCCAGATGGTCACATGCTTGCTGAAAC
GCCTCTCCCTGGCAGCAGTGCAATTCTAACAGTTTCCCTTTCTTTTACAGTTCGCCATCCTAGGCCTATT
TAGGTGACACTATAGAAGAGTACAAGCTACTTGTTCTTTTTGCAGG
